Addgene plasmid #37624: pCXWB-EBNA1
Purpose: Non-replicating episomal expression of EBNA1, which enhances transfection efficiency and expression from episomal plasmids
Depositing lab: Shinya Yamanaka. Depositing organization: Kyoto University, Center for iPS Cell Research and Application. Publication: An Efficient Non-viral Method to Generate Integration-Free Human iPS Cells from Cord Blood and Peripheral Blood Cells. Okita K, Yamakawa T, Matsumura Y, Sato Y, Amano N, Watanabe A, Goshima N, Yamanaka S. Stem Cells. 2012 Nov 29. doi: 10.1002/stem.1293. PubMed 23193063.
Backbone
  Vector backbone: pCXWB
  Backbone size w/o insert (bp): 5078
  Vector type: Mammalian Expression
Growth in bacteria
  Bacterial resistance: Ampicillin, 100 μg/mL
  Growth temperature: 37°C
  Growth strain: DH5alpha
  Copy number: High Copy
Gene/Insert
  Gene/Insert name: EBNA-1 (alt name: HHV4-EBNA-1.1)
  Species: human herpesvirus 4
  Insert size (bp): 1926
  GenBank ID: 3783709
  Entrez Gene: EBNA-1 (a.k.a. HHV4_EBNA-1.1)
  Promoter: CAG
  Cloning method: Restriction Enzyme; 5′ cloning site EcoRI (not destroyed); 3′ cloning site EcoRI (not destroyed)
  Sequencing primers: 5′ pCAG-F; 3′ WPRE-R
Resource information
  A portion of this plasmid was derived from a plasmid made by: EBNA-1 is from Invitrogen. CAG Promoter was from Dr. Jun-ichi Miyazaki of Osaka University Graduate School of Medicine. In publication using this plasmid, please cite: Efficient selection for high-expression transfectants with a novel eukaryotic vector. Gene 108:193-200, 1991. Niwa, H., Yamamura, K. & Miyazaki, J.
Terms and licenses: Academic/Nonprofit Terms; Industry Terms: Not Available to Industry
How to cite: pCXWB-EBNA1 was a gift from Shinya Yamanaka (Addgene plasmid # 37624 ; http://n2t.net/addgene:37624 ; RRID:Addgene_37624)
