[The description below was written by a language model from this plasmid's Addgene catalogue record and pLannotate feature annotations shown in this document.]
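Description:
pCXWB-EBNA1 is a mammalian expression plasmid of about 7 kb, built on the pCXWB backbone, that drives transient production of the Epstein-Barr virus (human herpesvirus 4) nuclear antigen EBNA1. It is propagated in E. coli as a high-copy plasmid through a ColE1/pUC-type origin and selected with ampicillin via the β-lactamase gene and its native promoter. Remnants of the lac promoter/operator region and a small lacI fragment are carried over from the cloning backbone and have no role in mammalian cells. No mammalian selection marker is annotated.

The 1,926 bp EBNA1 coding sequence sits in an EcoRI site downstream of the CAG promoter, a strong composite element made of the CMV immediate-early enhancer, the chicken β-actin promoter and a chimeric β-actin/β-globin intron. A WPRE follows the coding sequence to boost transcript stability and expression, and the rabbit β-globin polyadenylation signal terminates the transcript. The short HBB fragments flagged on either side of the insert are most likely residual β-globin exon sequence belonging to the intron and poly(A) regions rather than expressed products.

No oriP element is annotated, so although the plasmid supplies EBNA1 it cannot itself be maintained as a replicating episome and is lost as cells divide. This fits its stated purpose: co-delivered EBNA1 enhances transfection efficiency and expression from episomal plasmids, which depend on this protein for nuclear retention and replication. The associated work used it in non-viral, integration-free reprogramming of human cord blood and peripheral blood cells to iPS cells.
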