Features (pLannotate 1.2.2; 15 found; start..end, strand, type, name):
      3..382     +  enhancer       CMV enhancer: human cytomegalovirus immediate early enhancer
    384..660     +  promoter       chicken β-actin promoter: No description available
    661..1677    +  intron         chimeric intron: chimera between introns from chicken β-actin and rabbit β-globin
   1675..1731    +  CDS            HBB (fragment): HBB_LEPEU - Experimental evidence at protein level: Swiss-Prot protein existence level 1. Involved in oxygen transport from the lung to the various peripheral tissues. From Lepus europaeus (European hare).
   1747..3672    +  CDS            EBNA1: Epstein-Barr nuclear antigen 1, also known as EBNA-1 crucial for latent viral infection, and for episomal amplification of vectors containing the oriP origin (Okita et al., 2013)
   3716..4304    +  misc_feature   WPRE: woodchuck hepatitis virus posttranscriptional regulatory element
   4308..4388    +  CDS            HBB (fragment): HBB_PONPY - Experimental evidence at transcript level: Swiss-Prot protein existence level 2. Involved in oxygen transport from the lung to the various peripheral tissues. From Pongo pygmaeus (Bornean orangutan).
   4459..4514    +  polyA_signal   β-globin poly(A) signal: rabbit β-globin polyadenylation signal (Gil and Proudfoot, 1987)
   4899..4915    -  protein_bind   lac operator: The lac repressor binds to the lac operator to inhibit transcription in E. coli. This inhibition can be relieved by adding lactose or isopropyl-β-D-thiogalactopyranoside (IPTG). lac repressor encoded by lacI
   4923..4953    -  promoter       lac promoter: promoter for the E. coli lac operon
   4968..4989    -  protein_bind   CAP binding site: CAP binding activates transcription in the presence of cAMP. E. coli catabolite activator protein
   5040..5102    -  CDS            lacI (fragment): LACI_ECOLI - Experimental evidence at protein level: Swiss-Prot protein existence level 1. Repressor of the lactose operon. Binds allolactose as an inducer. From Escherichia coli (strain K12).
   5285..5873    -  rep_origin     ori: high-copy-number ColE1/pMB1/pBR322/pUC origin of replication
   6044..6904    -  CDS            AmpR: β-lactamase; bla; confers resistance to ampicillin, carbenicillin, and related antibiotics
   6905..7009    -  promoter       AmpR promoter: bla
>Addgene plasmid #37624 | pCXWB-EBNA1 | depositor full sequence | sequence record 47356 | pCXWB-EBNA1 sequence 7037 bps
TCGACATTGATTATTGACTAGTTATTAATAGTAATCAATTACGGGGTCATTAGTTCATAGCCCATATATG
GAGTTCCGCGTTACATAACTTACGGTAAATGGCCCGCCTGGCTGACCGCCCAACGACCCCCGCCCATTGA
CGTCAATAATGACGTATGTTCCCATAGTAACGCCAATAGGGACTTTCCATTGACGTCAATGGGTGGAGTA
TTTACGGTAAACTGCCCACTTGGCAGTACATCAAGTGTATCATATGCCAAGTACGCCCCCTATTGACGTC
AATGACGGTAAATGGCCCGCCTGGCATTATGCCCAGTACATGACCTTATGGGACTTTCCTACTTGGCAGT
ACATCTACGTATTAGTCATCGCTATTACCATGGTCGAGGTGAGCCCCACGTTCTGCTTCACTCTCCCCAT
CTCCCCCCCCTCCCCACCCCCAATTTTGTATTTATTTATTTTTTAATTATTTTGTGCAGCGATGGGGGCG
GGGGGGGGGGGGGGGCGCGCGCCAGGCGGGGCGGGGCGGGGCGAGGGGCGGGGCGGGCGAGGCGGAGAGG
TGCGGCGGCAGCCAATCAGAGCGGCGCGCTCCGAAAGTTTCCTTTTATGGCGAGGCGGCGGCGGCGGCGG
CCCTATAAAAAGCGAAGCGCGCGGCGGGCGGGAGTCGCTGCGCGCTGCCTTCGCCCCGTGCCCCGCTCCG
CCGCCGCCTCGCGCCGCCCGCCCCGGCTCTGACTGACCGCGTTACTCCCACAGGTGAGCGGGCGGGACGG
CCCTTCTCCTCCGGGCTGTAATTAGCGCTTGGTTTAATGACGGCTTGTTTCTTTTCTGTGGCTGCGTGAA
AGCCTTGAGGGGCTCCGGGAGGGCCCTTTGTGCGGGGGGAGCGGCTCGGGGGGTGCGTGCGTGTGTGTGT
GCGTGGGGAGCGCCGCGTGCGGCTCCGCGCTGCCCGGCGGCTGTGAGCGCTGCGGGCGCGGCGCGGGGCT
TTGTGCGCTCCGCAGTGTGCGCGAGGGGAGCGCGGCCGGGGGCGGTGCCCCGCGGTGCGGGGGGGGCTGC
GAGGGGAACAAAGGCTGCGTGCGGGGTGTGTGCGTGGGGGGGTGAGCAGGGGGTGTGGGCGCGTCGGTCG
GGCTGCAACCCCCCCTGCACCCCCCTCCCCGAGTTGCTGAGCACGGCCCGGCTTCGGGTGCGGGGCTCCG
TACGGGGCGTGGCGCGGGGCTCGCCGTGCCGGGCGGGGGGTGGCGGCAGGTGGGGGTGCCGGGCGGGGCG
GGGCCGCCTCGGGCCGGGGAGGGCTCGGGGGAGGGGCGCGGCGGCCCCCGGAGCGCCGGCGGCTGTCGAG
GCGCGGCGAGCCGCAGCCATTGCCTTTTATGGTAATCGTGCGAGAGGGCGCAGGGACTTCCTTTGTCCCA
AATCTGTGCGGAGCCGAAATCTGGGAGGCGCCGCCGCACCCCCTCTAGCGGGCGCGGGGCGAAGCGGTGC
GGCGCCGGCAGGAAGGAAATGGGCGGGGAGGGCCTTCGTGCGTCGCCGCGCCGCCGTCCCCTTCTCCCTC
TCCAGCCTCGGGGCTGTCCGCGGGGGGACGGCTGCCTTCGGGGGGGACGGGGCAGGGCGGGGTTCGGCTT
CTGGCGTGTGACCGGCGGCTCTAGAGCCTCTGCTAACCATGTTCATGCCTTCTTCTTTTTCCTACAGCTC
CTGGGCAACGTGCTGGTTATTGTGCTGTCTCATCATTTTGGCAAAGAATTCGCCCTTGTCGACACCATGT
CTGACGAGGGGCCAGGTACAGGACCTGGAAATGGCCTAGGAGAGAAGGGAGACACATCTGGACCAGAAGG
CTCCGGCGGCAGTGGACCTCAAAGAAGAGGGGGTGATAACCATGGACGAGGACGGGGAAGAGGACGAGGA
CGAGGAGGCGGAAGACCAGGAGCCCCGGGCGGCTCAGGATCAGGGCCAAGACATAGAGATGGTGTCCGGA
GACCCCAAAAACGTCCAAGTTGCATTGGCTGCAAAGGGACCCACGGTGGAACAGGAGCAGGAGCAGGAGC
GGGAGGGGCAGGAGCAGGAGGGGCAGGAGCAGGAGGAGGGGCAGGAGCAGGAGGAGGGGCAGGAGGGGCA
GGAGGGGCAGGAGGGGCAGGAGCAGGAGGAGGGGCAGGAGCAGGAGGAGGGGCAGGAGGGGCAGGAGGGG
CAGGAGCAGGAGGAGGGGCAGGAGCAGGAGGAGGGGCAGGAGGGGCAGGAGCAGGAGGAGGGGCAGGAGG
GGCAGGAGGGGCAGGAGCAGGAGGAGGGGCAGGAGCAGGAGGAGGGGCAGGAGGGGCAGGAGCAGGAGGA
GGGGCAGGAGGGGCAGGAGGGGCAGGAGCAGGAGGAGGGGCAGGAGCAGGAGGGGCAGGAGGGGCAGGAG
GGGCAGGAGCAGGAGGGGCAGGAGCAGGAGGAGGGGCAGGAGGGGCAGGAGGGGCAGGAGCAGGAGGGGC
AGGAGCAGGAGGGGCAGGAGCAGGAGGGGCAGGAGCAGGAGGGGCAGGAGGGGCAGGAGCAGGAGGGGCA
GGAGGGGCAGGAGCAGGAGGGGCAGGAGGGGCAGGAGCAGGAGGAGGGGCAGGAGGGGCAGGAGCAGGAG
GAGGGGCAGGAGGGGCAGGAGCAGGAGGGGCAGGAGGGGCAGGAGCAGGAGGGGCAGGAGGGGCAGGAGC
AGGAGGGGCAGGAGGGGCAGGAGCAGGAGGAGGGGCAGGAGCAGGAGGGGCAGGAGCAGGAGGTGGAGGC
CGGGGTCGAGGAGGCAGTGGAGGCCGGGGTCGAGGAGGTAGTGGAGGCCGGGGTCGAGGAGGTAGTGGAG
GCCGCCGGGGTAGAGGACGTGAAAGAGCCAGGGGGGGAAGTCGTGAAAGAGCCAGGGGGAGAGGTCGTGG
ACGTGGAGAAAAGAGGCCCAGGAGTCCCAGTAGTCAGTCATCATCATCCGGGTCTCCACCGCGCAGGCCC
CCTCCAGGTAGAAGGCCATTTTTCCACCCTGTAGGGGAAGCCGATTATTTTGAATACCACCAAGAAGGTG
GCCCAGATGGTGAGCCTGACGTGCCCCCGGGAGCGATAGAGCAGGGCCCCGCAGATGACCCAGGAGAAGG
CCCAAGCACTGGACCCCGGGGTCAGGGTGATGGAGGCAGGCGCAAAAAAGGAGGGTGGTTTGGAAAGCAT
CGTGGTCAAGGAGGTTCCAACCCGAAATTTGAGAACATTGCAGAAGGTTTAAGAGCTCTCCTGGCTAGGA
GTCACGTAGAAAGGACTACCGACGAAGGAACTTGGGTCGCCGGTGTGTTCGTATATGGAGGTAGTAAGAC
CTCCCTTTACAACCTAAGGCGAGGAACTGCCCTTGCTATTCCACAATGTCGTCTTACACCATTGAGTCGT
CTCCCCTTTGGAATGGCCCCTGGACCCGGCCCACAACCTGGCCCGCTAAGGGAGTCCATTGTCTGTTATT
TCATGGTCTTTTTACAAACTCATATATTTGCTGAGGTTTTGAAGGATGCGATTAAGGACCTTGTTATGAC
AAAGCCCGCTCCTACCTGCAATATCAGGGTGACTGTGTGCAGCTTTGACGATGGAGTAGATTTGCCTCCC
TGGTTTCCACCTATGGTGGAAGGGGCTGCCGCGGAGGGTGATGACGGAGATGACGGAGATGAAGGAGGTG
ATGGAGATGAGGGTGAGGAAGGGCAGGAGTGAGGATCCAAGGGCGAATTCAAGCTTCGGGGACTAGTCAT
ATGATAATCAACCTCTGGATTACAAAATTTGTGAAAGATTGACTGGTATTCTTAACTATGTTGCTCCTTT
TACGCTATGTGGATACGCTGCTTTAATGCCTTTGTATCATGCTATTGCTTCCCGTATGGCTTTCATTTTC
TCCTCCTTGTATAAATCCTGGTTGCTGTCTCTTTATGAGGAGTTGTGGCCCGTTGTCAGGCAACGTGGCG
TGGTGTGCACTGTGTTTGCTGACGCAACCCCCACTGGTTGGGGCATTGCCACCACCTGTCAGCTCCTTTC
CGGGACTTTCGCTTTCCCCCTCCCTATTGCCACGGCGGAACTCATCGCCGCCTGCCTTGCCCGCTGCTGG
ACAGGGGCTCGGCTGTTGGGCACTGACAATTCCGTGGTGTTGTCGGGGAAGCTGACGTCCTTTCCATGGC
TGCTCGCCTGTGTTGCCACCTGGATTCTGCGCGGGACGTCCTTCTGCTACGTCCCTTCGGCCCTCAATCC
AGCGGACCTTCCTTCCCGCGGCCTGCTGCCGGCTCTGCGGCCTCTTCCGCGTCTTCGCCTTCGCCCTCAG
ACGAGTCGGATCTCCCTTTGGGCCGCCTCCCCGCATCGGTAAATTCACTCCTCAGGTGCAGGCTGCCTAT
CAGAAGGTGGTGGCTGGTGTGGCCAATGCCCTGGCTCACAAATACCACTGAGATCTTTTTCCCTCTGCCA
AAAATTATGGGGACATCATGAAGCCCCTTGAGCATCTGACTTCTGGCTAATAAAGGAAATTTATTTTCAT
TGCAATAGTGTGTTGGAATTTTTTGTGTCTCTCACTCGGAAGGACATATGGGAGGGCAAATCATTTAAAA
CATCAGAATGAGTATTTGGTTTAGAGTTTGGCAACATATGCCCATATGCTGGCTGCCATGAACAAAGGTT
GGCTATAAAGAGGTCATCAGTATATGAAACAGCCCCCTGCTGTCCATTCCTTATTCCATAGAAAAGCCTT
GACTTGAGGTTAGATTTTTTTTATATTTTGTTTTGTGTTATTTTTTTCTTTAACATCCCTAAAATTTTCC
TTACATGTTTTACTAGCCAGATTTTTCCTCCTCTCCTGACTACTCCCAGTCATAGCTGTCCCTCTTCTCT
TATGGAGATCCCTCGACCTGCAGCCCAAGCTTGGCGTAATCATGGTCATAGCTGTTTCCTGTGTGAAATT
GTTATCCGCTCACAATTCCACACAACATACGAGCCGGAAGCATAAAGTGTAAAGCCTGGGGTGCCTAATG
AGTGAGCTAACTCACATTAATTGCGTTGCGCTCACTGCCCGCTTTCCAGTCGGGAAACCTGTCGTGCCAG
CGGATCCGCTGCATTAATGAATCGGCCAACGCGCGGGGAGAGGCGGTTTGCGTATTGGGCGCTCTTCCGC
TTCCTCGCTCACTGACTCGCTGCGCTCGGTCGTTCGGCTGCGGCGAGCGGTATCAGCTCACTCAAAGGCG
GTAATACGGTTATCCACAGAATCAGGGGATAACGCAGGAAAGAACATGTGAGCAAAAGGCCAGCAAAAGG
CCAGGAACCGTAAAAAGGCCGCGTTGCTGGCGTTTTTCCATAGGCTCCGCCCCCCTGACGAGCATCACAA
AAATCGACGCTCAAGTCAGAGGTGGCGAAACCCGACAGGACTATAAAGATACCAGGCGTTTCCCCCTGGA
AGCTCCCTCGTGCGCTCTCCTGTTCCGACCCTGCCGCTTACCGGATACCTGTCCGCCTTTCTCCCTTCGG
GAAGCGTGGCGCTTTCTCATAGCTCACGCTGTAGGTATCTCAGTTCGGTGTAGGTCGTTCGCTCCAAGCT
GGGCTGTGTGCACGAACCCCCCGTTCAGCCCGACCGCTGCGCCTTATCCGGTAACTATCGTCTTGAGTCC
AACCCGGTAAGACACGACTTATCGCCACTGGCAGCAGCCACTGGTAACAGGATTAGCAGAGCGAGGTATG
TAGGCGGTGCTACAGAGTTCTTGAAGTGGTGGCCTAACTACGGCTACACTAGAAGAACAGTATTTGGTAT
CTGCGCTCTGCTGAAGCCAGTTACCTTCGGAAAAAGAGTTGGTAGCTCTTGATCCGGCAAACAAACCACC
GCTGGTAGCGGTGGTTTTTTTGTTTGCAAGCAGCAGATTACGCGCAGAAAAAAAGGATCTCAAGAAGATC
CTTTGATCTTTTCTACGGGGTCTGACGCTCAGTGGAACGAAAACTCACGTTAAGGGATTTTGGTCATGAG
ATTATCAAAAAGGATCTTCACCTAGATCCTTTTAAATTAAAAATGAAGTTTTAAATCAATCTAAAGTATA
TATGAGTAAACTTGGTCTGACAGTTACCAATGCTTAATCAGTGAGGCACCTATCTCAGCGATCTGTCTAT
TTCGTTCATCCATAGTTGCCTGACTCCCCGTCGTGTAGATAACTACGATACGGGAGGGCTTACCATCTGG
CCCCAGTGCTGCAATGATACCGCGAGACCCACGCTCACCGGCTCCAGATTTATCAGCAATAAACCAGCCA
GCCGGAAGGGCCGAGCGCAGAAGTGGTCCTGCAACTTTATCCGCCTCCATCCAGTCTATTAATTGTTGCC
GGGAAGCTAGAGTAAGTAGTTCGCCAGTTAATAGTTTGCGCAACGTTGTTGCCATTGCTACAGGCATCGT
GGTGTCACGCTCGTCGTTTGGTATGGCTTCATTCAGCTCCGGTTCCCAACGATCAAGGCGAGTTACATGA
TCCCCCATGTTGTGCAAAAAAGCGGTTAGCTCCTTCGGTCCTCCGATCGTTGTCAGAAGTAAGTTGGCCG
CAGTGTTATCACTCATGGTTATGGCAGCACTGCATAATTCTCTTACTGTCATGCCATCCGTAAGATGCTT
TTCTGTGACTGGTGAGTACTCAACCAAGTCATTCTGAGAATAGTGTATGCGGCGACCGAGTTGCTCTTGC
CCGGCGTCAATACGGGATAATACCGCGCCACATAGCAGAACTTTAAAAGTGCTCATCATTGGAAAACGTT
CTTCGGGGCGAAAACTCTCAAGGATCTTACCGCTGTTGAGATCCAGTTCGATGTAACCCACTCGTGCACC
CAACTGATCTTCAGCATCTTTTACTTTCACCAGCGTTTCTGGGTGAGCAAAAACAGGAAGGCAAAATGCC
GCAAAAAAGGGAATAAGGGCGACACGGAAATGTTGAATACTCATACTCTTCCTTTTTCAATATTATTGAA
GCATTTATCAGGGTTATTGTCTCATGAGCGGATACATATTTGAATGTATTTAGAAAAATAAACAAATAGG
GGTTCCGCGCACATTTCCCCGAAAAGTGCCACCTGGG
