>Addgene plasmid #37624 | pCXWB-EBNA1 | addgene partial sequence | sequence record 76925 | pCXLE-5 5'-tcggcttctggcgtgtgacc-3'
GCCTTCTTCTTTTTCCTACAGCTCCTGGGCAACGTGCTGGTTATTGTGCTGTCTCATCATTTTGGCAAAG
AATTCGCCCTTGTCGACACCATGTCTGACGAGGGGCCAGGTACAGGACCTGGAAATGGCCTAGGAGAGAA
GGGAGACACATCTGGACCAGAAGGCTCCGGCGGCAGTGGACCTCAAAGAAGAGGGGGTGATAACCATGGA
CGAGGACGGGGAAGAGGACGAGGACGAGGAGGCGGAAGACCAGGAGCCCCGGGCGGCTCAGGATCAGGGC
CAAGACATAGAGATGGTGTCCGGAGACCCCAAAAACGTCCAAGTTGCATTGGCTGCAAAGGGACCCACGG
TGGAACAGGAGCAGGAGCAGGAGCGGGAGGGGCAGGAGCAGGAGGGGCAGGAGCAGGAGGAGGGGCAGGA
GCAGGAGGAGGGGCAGGAG
