>Addgene plasmid #37624 | pCXWB-EBNA1 | addgene partial sequence | sequence record 89438 | WPRE-R 5'-CATAGCGTAAAAGGAGCAACA-3'
GTCAATCTTTCACAAATTTTGTAATCCAGAGGTTGATTATCATATGACTAGTCCCCGAAGCTTGAATTCG
CCCTTGGATCCTCACTCCTGCCCTTCCTCACCCTCATCTCCATCACCTCCTTCATCTCCGTCATCTCCGT
CATCACCCTCCGCGGCAGCCCCTTCCACCATAGGTGGAAACCAGGGAGGCAAATCTACTCCATCGTCAAA
GCTGCACACAGTCACCCTGATATTGCAGGTAGGAGCGGGCTTTGTCATAACAAGGTCCTTAATCGCATCC
TTCAAAACCTCAGCAAATATATGAGTTTGTAAAAAGACCATGAAATAACAGACAATGGACTCCCTTAGCG
GGCCAGGTTGTGGGCCGGGTCCAGGGGCCATTCCAAAGGGGAGACGACTCAATGGTGTAAGACGACATTG
TGGAATAGCAAGGGCAGTTCCTCGCCTTAGGTTGTAAAGGGAGGTCTTACTACCTCCATATACGAACACA
CCGGCGACCCAAGTTCCTTCGTCGGTAGTCCTTTCTACGTGACTCCTAGCCAGGAGAGCTCTTAAACCTT
CTGCAATGTTCTCAAATTTCGGGTTGGAACCTCCTTGACCACGATGCTTTCCAAACCACCCTCCTTTTTT
GCGCCTGCCTCCATCACCCTGACCCCGGGGTCCAGTGCTTGGGCCTTCTCCTGGGTCATCTGCGGGGCCC
TGCTCTATCGCTCCCGGGGGCACGTCAGGCTCACCATCTGGGCCACCTTCTTGGTGGTATTCAAAATAAT
CGGCTTCCCCTACAGGGTGGAAAAATGGCCTTCTACCTGGAGGGGGCCTGCGCGGTGGAGACCCGGATGA
TGATGACTGACTACTGGGACTCCTGGGCCTCTTTTCTCCACGTCCACGACCTCTCCCCCTGGCTCTTTCA
CGACTTCCCCCCCTGGCTCTTTCACGTCCTCTACCCCGGCGGCCTCCACTACCTCCTCGACCCCGGCCTC
CACTACCTCCTCGACCCCGGCCTCCACTGCCTCCTCGACCCCGGCCTCCACCTCCTGCTC
