>Addgene plasmid #37624 | pCXWB-EBNA1 | addgene partial sequence | sequence record 89439 | pCAGGS5 5'-ggttcggcttctggcgtgtgacc-3'
GCCTCTGCTAACCATGTTCATGCCTTCTTCTTTTTCCTACAGCTCCTGGGCAACGTGCTGGTTATTGTGC
TGTCTCATCATTTTGGCAAAGAATTCGCCCTTGTCGACACCATGTCTGACGAGGGGCCAGGTACAGGACC
TGGAAATGGCCTAGGAGAGAAGGGAGACACATCTGGACCAGAAGGCTCCGGCGGCAGTGGACCTCAAAGA
AGAGGGGGTGATAACCATGGACGAGGACGGGGAAGAGGACGAGGACGAGGAGGCGGAAGACCAGGAGCCC
CGGGCGGCTCAGGATCAGGGCCAAGACATAGAGATGGTGTCCGGAGACCCCAAAAACGTCCAAGTTGCAT
TGGCTGCAAAGGGACCCACGGTGGAACAGGAGCAGGAGCAGGAGCGGGAGGGGCAGGAGCAGGAGGGGCA
GGAGCAGGAGGAGGGGCAGGAGCAGGA
