>Addgene plasmid #37624 | pCXWB-EBNA1 | addgene partial sequence | sequence record 227769 | Addgene Partial NGS Result
GGTGCGGCGGCAGCCAATCAGAGCGGCGCGCTCCGAAAGTTTCCTTTTATGGCGAGGCGGCGGCGGCGGC
GGCCCTATAAAAAGCGAAGCGCGCGGCGGGCGGGAGTCGCTGCGCGCTGCCTTCGCCCCGTGCCCCGCTC
CGCCGCCGCCTCGCGCCGCCCGCCCCGGCTCTGACTGACCGCGTTACTCCCACAGGTGAGCGGGCGGGAC
GGCCCTTCTCCTCCGGGCTGTAATTAGCGCTTGGTTTAATGACGGCTTGTTTCTTTTCTGTGGCTGCGTG
AAAGCCTTGAGGGGCTCCGGGAGGGCCCTTTGTGCGGGGGGAGCGGCTCGGGGGGTGCGTGCGTGTGTGT
GTGCGTGGGGAGCGCCGCGTGCGGCTCCGCGCTGCCCGGCGGCTGTGAGCGCTGCGGGCGCGGCGCGGGG
CTTTGTGCGCTCCGCAGTGTGCGCGAGGGGAGCGCGGCCGGGGGCGGTGCCCCGCGGTGCGGGGGGGGCT
GCGAGGGGAACAAAGGCTGCGTGCGGGGTGTGTGCGTGGGGGGGTGAGCAGGGGGTGTGGGCGCGTCGGT
CGGGCTGCAACCCCCCCTGCACCCCCCTCCCCGAGTTGCTGAGCACGGCCCGGCTTCGGGTGCGGGGCTC
CGTACGGGGCGTGGCGCGGGGCTCGCCGTGCCGGGCGGGGGGTGGCGGCAGGTGGGGGTGCCGGGCGGGG
CGGGGCCGCCTCGGGCCGGGGAGGGCTCGGGGGAGGGGCGCGGCGGCCCCCGGAGCGCCGGCGGCTGTCG
AGGCGCGGCGAGCCGCAGCCATTGCCTTTTATGGTAATCGTGCGAGAGGGCGCAGGGACTTCCTTTGTCC
CAAATCTGTGCGGAGCCGAAATCTGGGAGGCGCCGCCGCACCCCCTCTAGCGGGCGCGGGGCGAAGCGGT
GCGGCGCCGGCAGGAAGGAAATGGGCGGGGAGGGCCTTCGTGCGTCGCCGCGCCGCCGTCCCCTTCTCCC
TCTCCAGCCTCGGGGCTGTCCGCGGGGGGACGGCTGCCTTCGGGGGGGACGGGGCAGGGCGGGGTTCGGC
TTCTGGCGTGTGACCGGCGGCTCTAGAGCCTCTGCTAACCATGTTCATGCCTTCTTCTTTTTCCTACAGC
TCCTGGGCAACGTGCTGGTTATTGTGCTGTCTCATCATTTTGGCAAAGAATTCGCCCTTGTCGACACCAT
GTCTGACGAGGGGCCAGGTACAGGACCTGGAAATGGCCTAGGAGAGAAGGGAGACACATCTGGACCAGAA
GGCTCCGGCGGCAGTGGACCTCAAAGAAGAGGGGGTGATAACCATGGACGAGGACGGGGAAGAGGACGAG
GACGAGGAGGCGGAAGACCAGGAGCCCCGGGCGGCTCAGGATCAGGGCCAAGACATAGAGATGGTGTCCG
GAGACCCCAAAAACGTCCAAGTTGCATTGGCTGCAAAGGGACCCACGGTGGAACAGGAGCAGGAGCAGGA
GCGGGAGGGGCAGGAGCAGGAGGGGCAGGAGCAGGAGGAGGGGCAGGAGCAGGAGGAGGGGCAGGAGGGG
CAGGAGGGGCAGGAGGGGCAGGAGCAGGAGGAGGGGCAGGAGCAGGAGGAGGGGCAGGAGGGGCAGGAGG
GGCAGGAGCAGGAGGAGGGGCAGGAGCAGGAGGAGGGGCAGGAGGGGCAGGAGCAGGAGGAGGGGCAGGA
GGGGCAGGAGGGGCAGGAGCAGGAGGAGGGGCAGGAGCAGGAGGAGGGGCAGGAGGGGCAGGAGCAGGAG
GAGGGGCAGGAGGGGCAGGAGGGGCAGGAGCAGGAGGAGGGGCAGGAGCAGGAGGGGCAGGAGGGGCAGG
AGGGGCAGGAGCAGGAGGGGCAGGAGCAGGAGGAGGGGCAGGAGGGGCAGGAGGGGCAGGAGCAGGAGGG
GCAGGAGCAGGAGGGGCAGGAGCAGGAGGGGCAGGAGCAGGAGGGGCAGGAGGGGCAGGAGCAGGAGGGG
CAGGAGGGGCAGGAGCAGGAGGGGCAGGAGGGGCAGGAGCAGGAGGAGGGGCAGGAGGGGCAGGAGCAGG
AGGAGGGGCAGGAGGGGCAGGAGCAGGAGGGGCAGGAGGGGCAGGAGCAGGAGGGGCAGGAGGGGCAGGA
GCAGGAGGGGCAGGAGGGGCAGGAGCAGGAGGAGGGGCAGGAGCAGGAGGGGCAGGAGCAGGAGGTGGAG
GCCGGGGTCGAGGAGGCAGTGGAGGCCGGGGTCGAGGAGGTAGTGGAGGCCGGGGTCGAGGAGGTAGTGG
AGGCCGCCGGGGTAGAGGACGTGAAAGAGCCAGGGGGGGAAGTCGTGAAAGAGCCAGGGGGAGAGGTCGT
GGACGTGGAGAAAAGAGGCCCAGGAGTCCCAGTAGTCAGTCATCATCATCCGGGTCTCCACCGCGCAGGC
CCCCTCCAGGTAGAAGGCCATTTTTCCACCCTGTAGGGGAAGCCGATTATTTTGAATACCACCAAGAAGG
TGGCCCAGATGGTGAGCCTGACGTGCCCCCGGGAGCGATAGAGCAGGGCCCCGCAGATGACCCAGGAGAA
GGCCCAAGCACTGGACCCCGGGGTCAGGGTGATGGAGGCAGGCGCAAAAAAGGAGGGTGGTTTGGAAAGC
ATCGTGGTCAAGGAGGTTCCAACCCGAAATTTGAGAACATTGCAGAAGGTTTAAGAGCTCTCCTGGCTAG
GAGTCACGTAGAAAGGACTACCGACGAAGGAACTTGGGTCGCCGGTGTGTTCGTATATGGAGGTAGTAAG
ACCTCCCTTTACAACCTAAGGCGAGGAACTGCCCTTGCTATTCCACAATGTCGTCTTACACCATTGAGTC
GTCTCCCCTTTGGAATGGCCCCTGGACCCGGCCCACAACCTGGCCCGCTAAGGGAGTCCATTGTCTGTTA
TTTCATGGTCTTTTTACAAACTCATATATTTGCTGAGGTTTTGAAGGATGCGATTAAGGACCTTGTTATG
ACAAAGCCCGCTCCTACCTGCAATATCAGGGTGACTGTGTGCAGCTTTGACGATGGAGTAGATTTGCCTC
CCTGGTTTCCACCTATGGTGGAAGGGGCTGCCGCGGAGGGTGATGACGGAGATGACGGAGATGAAGGAGG
TGATGGAGATGAGGGTGAGGAAGGGCAGGAGTGAGGATCCAAGGGCGAATTCAAGCTTCGGGGACTAGTC
ATATGATAATCAACCTCTGGATTACAAAATTTGTGAAAGATTGACTGGTATTCTTAACTATGTTGCTCCT
TTTACGCTATGTGGATACGCTGCTTTAATGCCTTTGTATCATGCTATTGCTTCCCGTATGGCTTTCATTT
TCTCCTCCTTGTATAAATCCTGGTTGCTGTCTCTTTATGAGGAGTTGTGGCCCGTTGTCAGGCAACGTGG
CGTGGTGTGCACTGTGTTTGCTGACGCAACCCCCACTGGTTGGGGCATTGCCACCACCTGTCAGCTCCTT
TCCGGGACTTTCGCTTTCCCCCTCCCTATTGCCACGGCGGAACTCATCGCCGCCTGCCTTGCCCGCTGCT
GGACAGGGGCTCGGCTGTTGGGCACTGACAATTCCGTGGTGTTGTCGGGGAAGCTGACGTCCTTTCCATG
GCTGCTCGCCTGTGTTGCCACCTGGATTCTGCGCGGGACGTCCTTCTGCTACGTCCCTTCGGCCCTCAAT
CCAGCGGACCTTCCTTCCCGCGGCCTGCTGCCGGCTCTGCGGCCTCTTCCGCGTCTTCGCCTTCGCCCTC
AGACGAGTCGGATCTCCCTTTGGGCCGCCTCCCCGCATCGGTACAATTCACTCCTCAGGTGCAGGCTGCC
TATCAGAAGGTGGTGGCTGGTGTGGCCAATGCCCTGGCTCACAAATACCACTGAGATCTTTTTCCCTCTG
CCAAAAATTATGGGGACATCATGAAGCCCCTTGAGCATCTGACTTCTGGCTAATAAAGGAAATTTATTTT
CATTGCAATAGTGTGTTGGAATTTTTTGTGTCTCTCACTCGGAAGGACATATGGGAGGGCAAATCATTTA
AAACATCAGAATGAGTATTTGGTTTAGAGTTTGGCAACATATGCCCATATGCTGGCTGCCATGAACAAAG
GTTGGCTATAAAGAGGTCATCAGTATATGAAACAGCCCCCTGCTGTCCATTCCTTATTCCATAGAAAAGC
CTTGACTTGAGGTTAGATTTTTTTTATATTTTGTTTTGTGTTATTTTTTTCTTTAACATCCCTAAAATTT
TCCTTACATGTTTTACTAGCCAGATTTTTCCTCCTCTCCTGACTACTCCCAGTCATAGCTGTCCCTCTTC
TCTTATGGAGATCCCTCGACCTGCAGCCCAAGCTTGGCGTAATCATGGTCATAGCTGTTTCCTGTGTGAA
ATTGTTATCCGCTCACAATTCCACACAACATACGAGCCGGAAGCATAAAGTGTAAAGCCTGGGGTGCCTA
ATGAGTGAGCTAACTCACATTAATTGCGTTGCGCTCACTGCCCGCTTTCCAGTCGGGAAACCTGTCGTGC
CAGCGGATCCGCTGCATTAATGAATCGGCCAACGCGCGGGGAGAGGCGGTTTGCGTATTGGGCGCTCTTC
CGCTTCCTCGCTCACTGACTCGCTGCGCTCGGTCGTTCGGCTGCGGCGAGCGGTATCAGCTCACTCAAAG
GCGGTAATACGGTTATCCACAGAATCAGGGGATAACGCAGGAAAGAACATGTGAGCAAAAGGCCAGCAAA
AGGCCAGGAACCGTAAAAAGGCCGCGTTGCTGGCGTTTTTCCATAGGCTCCGCCCCCCTGACGAGCATCA
CAAAAATCGACGCTCAAGTCAGAGGTGGCGAAACCCGACAGGACTATAAAGATACCAGGCGTTTCCCCCT
GGAAGCTCCCTCGTGCGCTCTCCTGTTCCGACCCTGCCGCTTACCGGATACCTGTCCGCCTTTCTCCCTT
CGGGAAGCGTGGCGCTTTCTCATAGCTCACGCTGTAGGTATCTCAGTTCGGTGTAGGTCGTTCGCTCCAA
GCTGGGCTGTGTGCACGAACCCCCCGTTCAGCCCGACCGCTGCGCCTTATCCGGTAACTATCGTCTTGAG
TCCAACCCGGTAAGACACGACTTATCGCCACTGGCAGCAGCCACTGGTAACAGGATTAGCAGAGCGAGGT
ATGTAGGCGGTGCTACAGAGTTCTTGAAGTGGTGGCCTAACTACGGCTACACTAGAAGAACAGTATTTGG
TATCTGCGCTCTGCTGAAGCCAGTTACCTTCGGAAAAAGAGTTGGTAGCTCTTGATCCGGCAAACAAACC
ACCGCTGGTAGCGGTGGTTTTTTTGTTTGCAAGCAGCAGATTACGCGCAGAAAAAAAGGATCTCAAGAAG
ATCCTTTGATCTTTTCTACGGGGTCTGACGCTCAGTGGAACGAAAACTCACGTTAAGGGATTTTGGTCAT
GAGATTATCAAAAAGGATCTTCACCTAGATCCTTTTAAATTAAAAATGAAGTTTTAAATCAATCTAAAGT
ATATATGAGTAAACTTGGTCTGACAGTTACCAATGCTTAATCAGTGAGGCACCTATCTCAGCGATCTGTC
TATTTCGTTCATCCATAGTTGCCTGACTCCCCGTCGTGTAGATAACTACGATACGGGAGGGCTTACCATC
TGGCCCCAGTGCTGCAATGATACCGCGAGACCCACGCTCACCGGCTCCAGATTTATCAGCAATAAACCAG
CCAGCCGGAAGGGCCGAGCGCAGAAGTGGTCCTGCAACTTTATCCGCCTCCATCCAGTCTATTAATTGTT
GCCGGGAAGCTAGAGTAAGTAGTTCGCCAGTTAATAGTTTGCGCAACGTTGTTGCCATTGCTACAGGCAT
CGTGGTGTCACGCTCGTCGTTTGGTATGGCTTCATTCAGCTCCGGTTCCCAACGATCAAGGCGAGTTACA
TGATCCCCCATGTTGTGCAAAAAAGCGGTTAGCTCCTTCGGTCCTCCGATCGTTGTCAGAAGTAAGTTGG
CCGCAGTGTTATCACTCATGGTTATGGCAGCACTGCATAATTCTCTTACTGTCATGCCATCCGTAAGATG
CTTTTCTGTGACTGGTGAGTACTCAACCAAGTCATTCTGAGAATAGTGTATGCGGCGACCGAGTTGCTCT
TGCCCGGCGTCAATACGGGATAATACCGCGCCACATAGCAGAACTTTAAAAGTGCTCATCATTGGAAAAC
GTTCTTCGGGGCGAAAACTCTCAAGGATCTTACCGCTGTTGAGATCCAGTTCGATGTAACCCACTCGTGC
ACCCAACTGATCTTCAGCATCTTTTACTTTCACCAGCGTTTCTGGGTGAGCAAAAACAGGAAGGCAAAAT
GCCGCAAAAAAGGGAATAAGGGCGACACGGAAATGTTGAATACTCATACTCTTCCTTTTTCAATATTATT
GAAGCATTTATCAGGGTTATTGTCTCATGAGCGGATACATATTTGAATGTATTTAGAAAAATAAACAAAT
AGGGGTTCCGCGCACATTTCCCCGAAAAGTGCCACCTGGGTCGACATTGATTATTGACTAGTTATTAATA
GTAATCAATTACGGGGTCATTAGTTCATAGCCCATATATGGAGTTCCGCGTTACATAACTTACGGTAAAT
GGCCCGCCTGGCTGACCGCCCAACGACCCCCGCCCATTGACGTCAATAATGACGTATGTTCCCATAGTAA
CGCCAATAGGGACTTTCCATTGACGTCAATGGGTGGAGTATTTACGGTAAACTGCCCACTTGGCAGTACA
TCAAGTGTATCATATGCCAAGTACGCCCCCTATTGACGTCAATGACGGTAAATGGCCCGCCTGGCATTAT
GCCCAGTACATGACCTTATGGGACTTTCCTACTTGGCAGTACATCTACGTATTAGTCATCGCTATTACCA
TGGTCGAGGTGAGCCCCACGTTCTGCTTCACTCTCCCCATCTCCCCCCCCTCCCCACCCCCAATTTTGTA
TTTATTTATTTTTTAATTATTTTGTGCAGCGATGGG
